>Addgene plasmid #113178 | pAW188 | addgene full sequence | sequence record 220883 | Addgene NGS Result
GGGGAATTGTGAGCGGATAACAATTCCCCTGTAGAAATAATTTTGTTTAACTTTAATAAGGAGATATACC
ATGGCGATGACCTGGCTTCCCCTTAATCCCATTCCACTCAAAGATCGCGTCTCCATGATCTTTCTGCAAT
ATGGGCAGATCGATGTAATAGATGGCGCGTTTGTACTTATCGACAAGACAGGGATCCGCACTCATATTCC
TGTTGGCTCGGTTGCCTGCATCATGCTGGAACCTGGTACACGGGTTTCGCATGCAGCTGTACGCCTGGCT
GCGCAAGTTGGAACATTGTTGGTATGGGTGGGGGAAGCGGGCGTTCGTGTTTATGCTTCTGGTCAGCCTG
GAGGTGCGCGTTCAGATAAGCTGCTCTATCAGGCAAAACTTGCTCTGGATGAAGATTTGCGTCTGAAGGT
CGTACGTAAAATGTTTGAACTTCGGTTTGGAGAACCTGCGCCTGCCGCACGCTCCGTAGAGCAACTCAGA
GGTATAGAAGGCAGTCGCGTGCGGGCAACCTACGCACTTCTGGCGAAGCAATACGGCGTGACATGGAATG
GACGTCGCTACGATCCGAAAGACTGGGAAAAGGGCGATACGATCAACCAATGCATTAGCGCTGCAACTTC
CTGTTTATACGGCGTAACTGAAGCGGCGATACTTGCAGCTGGTTATGCACCAGCTATTGGGTTTGTGCAT
ACAGGAAAGCCTCTTTCCTTTGTTTACGATATTGCAGACATCATTAAATTTGACACTGTTGTACCGAAAG
CTTTTGAGATAGCGCGTCGTAACCCTGGTGAGCCGGACCGGGAAGTCCGTTTGGCGTGCAGGGATATTTT
TCGCAGTAGTAAAACATTAGCCAAATTGATTCCGCTTATAGAGGACGTGCTTGCCGCTGGAGAAATACAA
CCGCCGGCCCCACCTGAAGATGCACAGCCTGTTGCCATTCCGCTTCCTGTTTCACTGGGAGATGCAGGCC
ATCGCTCGAGCTGAAGGAGATATACC
[282 nt withheld, positions 1007-1288]
TGAGCGGCCGCACTCGAGTCTGGTAAAGAAACCGCTGCTGCGAAATTTGAACGCCAGCACATGGACTCGT
CTACTAGCGCAGCTTAATTAACCTAGGCTGCTGCCACCGCTGAGCAATAACTAGCATAACCCCTTGGGGC
CTCTAAACGGGTCTTGAGGGGTTTTTTGCTGAAACCTCAGGCATTTGAGAAGCACACGGTCACACTGCTT
CCGGTAGTCAATAAACCGGTAAACCAGCAATAGACATAAGCGGCTATTTAACGACCCTGCCCTGAACCGA
CGACCGGGTCATCGTGGCCGGATCTTGCGGCCCCTCGGCTTGAACGAATTGTTAGACATTATTTGCCGAC
TACCTTGGTGATCTCGCCTTTCACGTAGTGGACAAATTCTTCCAACTGATCTGCGCGCGAGGCCAAGCGA
TCTTCTTCTTGTCCAAGATAAGCCTGTCTAGCTTCAAGTATGACGGGCTGATACTGGGCCGGCAGGCGCT
CCATTGCCCAGTCGGCAGCGACATCCTTCGGCGCGATTTTGCCGGTTACTGCGCTGTACCAAATGCGGGA
CAACGTAAGCACTACATTTCGCTCATCGCCAGCCCAGTCGGGCGGCGAGTTCCATAGCGTTAAGGTTTCA
TTTAGCGCCTCAAATAGATCCTGTTCAGGAACCGGATCAAAGAGTTCCTCCGCCGCTGGACCTACCAAGG
CAACGCTATGTTCTCTTGCTTTTGTCAGCAAGATAGCCAGATCAATGTCGATCGTGGCTGGCTCGAAGAT
ACCTGCAAGAATGTCATTGCGCTGCCATTCTCCAAATTGCAGTTCGCGCTTAGCTGGATAACGCCACGGA
ATGATGTCGTCGTGCACAACAATGGTGACTTCTACAGCGCGGAGAATCTCGCTCTCTCCAGGGGAAGCCG
AAGTTTCCAAAAGGTCGTTGATCAAAGCTCGCCGCGTTGTTTCATCAAGCCTTACGGTCACCGTAACCAG
CAAATCAATATCACTGTGTGGCTTCAGGCCGCCATCCACTGCGGAGCCGTACAAATGTACGGCCAGCAAC
GTCGGTTCGAGATGGCGCTCGATGACGCCAACTACCTCTGATAGTTGAGTCGATACTTCGGCGATCACCG
CTTCCCTCATACTCTTCCTTTTTCAATATTATTGAAGCATTTATCAGGGTTATTGTCTCATGAGCGGATA
CATATTTGAATGTATTTAGAAAAATAAACAAATAGCTAGCTCACTCGGTCGCTACGCTCCGGGCGTGAGA
CTGCGGCGGGCGCTGCGGACACATACAAAGTTACCCACAGATTCCGTGGATAAGCAGGGGACTAACATGT
GAGGCAAAACAGCAGGGCCGCGCCGGTGGCGTTTTTCCATAGGCTCCGCCCTCCTGCCAGAGTTCACATA
AACAGACGCTTTTCCGGTGCATCTGTGGGAGCCGTGAGGCTCAACCATGAATCTGACAGTACGGGCGAAA
CCCGACAGGACTTAAAGATCCCCACCGTTTCCGGCGGGTCGCTCCCTCTTGCGCTCTCCTGTTCCGACCC
TGCCGTTTACCGGATACCTGTTCCGCCTTTCTCCCTTACGGGAAGTGTGGCGCTTTCTCATAGCTCACAC
ACTGGTATCTCGGCTCGGTGTAGGTCGTTCGCTCCAAGCTGGGCTGTAAGCAAGAACTCCCCGTTCAGCC
CGACTGCTGCGCCTTATCCGGTAACTGTTCACTTGAGTCCAACCCGGAAAAGCACGGTAAAACGCCACTG
GCAGCAGCCATTGGTAACTGGGAGTTCGCAGAGGATTTGTTTAGCTAAACACGCGGTTGCTCTTGAAGTG
TGCGCCAAAGTCCGGCTACACTGGAAGGACAGATTTGGTTGCTGTGCTCTGCGAAAGCCAGTTACCACGG
TTAAGCAGTTCCCCAACTGACTTAACCTTCGATCAAACCACCTCCCCAGGTGGTTTTTTCGTTTACAGGG
CAAAAGATTACGCGCAGAAAAAAAGGATCTCAAGAAGATCCTTTGATCTTTTCTACTGAACCGCTCTAGA
TTTCAGTGCAATTTATCTCTTCAAATGTAGCACCTGAAGTCAGCCCCATACGATATAAGTTGTAATTCTC
ATGTTAGTCATGCCCCGCGCCCACCGGAAGGAGCTGACTGGGTTGAAGGCTCTCAAGGGCATCGGTCGAG
ATCCCGGTGCCTAATGAGTGAGCTAACTTACATTAATTGCGTTGCGCTCACTGCCCGCTTTCCAGTCGGG
AAACCTGTCGTGCCAGCTGCATTAATGAATCGGCCAACGCGCGGGGAGAGGCGGTTTGCGTATTGGGCGC
CAGGGTGGTTTTTCTTTTCACCAGTGAGACGGGCAACAGCTGATTGCCCTTCACCGCCTGGCCCTGAGAG
AGTTGCAGCAAGCGGTCCACGCTGGTTTGCCCCAGCAGGCGAAAATCCTGTTTGATGGTGGTTAACGGCG
GGATATAACATGAGCTGTCTTCGGTATCGTCGTATCCCACTACCGAGATGTCCGCACCAACGCGCAGCCC
GGACTCGGTAATGGCGCGCATTGCGCCCAGCGCCATCTGATCGTTGGCAACCAGCATCGCAGTGGGAACG
ATGCCCTCATTCAGCATTTGCATGGTTTGTTGAAAACCGGACATGGCACTCCAGTCGCCTTCCCGTTCCG
CTATCGGCTGAATTTGATTGCGAGTGAGATATTTATGCCAGCCAGCCAGACGCAGACGCGCCGAGACAGA
ACTTAATGGGCCCGCTAACAGCGCGATTTGCTGGTGACCCAATGCGACCAGATGCTCCACGCCCAGTCGC
GTACCGTCTTCATGGGAGAAAATAATACTGTTGATGGGTGTCTGGTCAGAGACATCAAGAAATAACGCCG
GAACATTAGTGCAGGCAGCTTCCACAGCAATGGCATCCTGGTCATCCAGCGGATAGTTAATGATCAGCCC
ACTGACGCGTTGCGCGAGAAGATTGTGCACCGCCGCTTTACAGGCTTCGACGCCGCTTCGTTCTACCATC
GACACCACCACGCTGGCACCCAGTTGATCGGCGCGAGATTTAATCGCCGCGACAATTTGCGACGGCGCGT
GCAGGGCCAGACTGGAGGTGGCAACGCCAATCAGCAACGACTGTTTGCCCGCCAGTTGTTGTGCCACGCG
GTTGGGAATGTAATTCAGCTCCGCCATCGCCGCTTCCACTTTTTCCCGCGTTTTCGCAGAAACGTGGCTG
GCCTGGTTCACCACGCGGGAAACGGTCTGATAAGAGACACCGGCATACTCTGCGACATCGTATAACGTTA
CTGGTTTCACATTCACCACCCTGAATTGACTCTCTTCCGGGCGCTATCATGCCATACCGCGAAAGGTTTT
GCGCCATTCGATGGTGTCCGGGATCTCGACGCTCTCCCTTATGCGACTCCTGCATTAGGAAATTAATACG
ACTCACTATA
Features (pLannotate 1.2.2; 16 found; start..end, strand, type, name):
      3..27      +  protein_bind   lac operator: The lac repressor binds to the lac operator to inhibit transcription in E. coli. This inhibition can be relieved by adding lactose or isopropyl-β-D-thiogalactopyranoside (IPTG). lac repressor encoded by lacI
     42..64      +  RBS            RBS: efficient ribosome binding site from bacteriophage T7 gene 10 (Olins and Rangwala, 1989)
     77..991     +  CDS            ygbT: CAS1_ECOLI - Also known as cas1. Experimental evidence at protein level: Swiss-Prot protein existence level 1. CRISPR (clustered regularly interspaced short palindromic repeat), is an adaptive immune system that provides protection against mobile genetic elements (viruses, transposable elements and conjugative plasmids) (PubMed:21255106, PubMed:24920831, PubMed:24793649). CRISPR clusters contain sequences complementary to antecedent mobile elements and target invading nucleic acids. CRISPR clusters are transcribed and processed into CRISPR RNA (crRNA). The Cas1-Cas2 complex is involved in CRIS
   1007..1288    +  CDS            ygbF (sequence withheld): CAS2_ECOLI - Also known as cas2. Experimental evidence at protein level: Swiss-Prot protein existence level 1. CRISPR (clustered regularly interspaced short palindromic repeat), is an adaptive immune system that provides protection against mobile genetic elements (viruses, transposable elements and conjugative plasmids) (PubMed:21255106, PubMed:24920831, PubMed:24793649). CRISPR clusters contain sequences complementary to antecedent mobile elements and target invading nucleic acids. CRISPR clusters are transcribed and processed into CRISPR RNA (crRNA). The Cas1-Cas2 complex is involved in CRIS
   1313..1354    +  CDS            S-Tag (fragment): affinity and epitope tag derived from pancreatic ribonuclease A
   1384..1401    +  CDS            SET1 (fragment): solubility-enhancement tag derived from T7 phage gene 10B
   1409..1456    +  terminator     T7 terminator: transcription terminator for bacteriophage T7 RNA polymerase
   1627..2418    -  CDS            SmR: aminoglycoside adenylyltransferase (Murphy, 1985); aadA; confers resistance to spectinomycin and streptomycin
   2419..2510    -  promoter       AmpR promoter: bla
   2558..3296    -  rep_origin     CloDF13 ori: Plasmids containing the CloDF13 (CDF) origin of replication can be propagated in E. coli cells that contain additional plasmids with compatible origins.
   3393..3457    -  CDS            TcR (fragment): tetracycline efflux protein; tet; confers resistance to tetracycline
   3472..3493    -  protein_bind   CAP binding site: CAP binding activates transcription in the presence of cAMP. E. coli catabolite activator protein
   3506..4588    -  CDS            lacI: lac repressor; lacI; The lac repressor binds to the lac operator to inhibit transcription in E. coli. This inhibition can be relieved by adding lactose or isopropyl-β-D-thiogalactopyranoside (IPTG).
   4589..4666    -  promoter       lacI promoter: lacI
   4674..4709    -  CDS            TcR (fragment): tetracycline efflux protein; tet; confers resistance to tetracycline
   4712..2       +  promoter       T7 promoter (across the origin): promoter for bacteriophage T7 RNA polymerase
