[The description below was written by a language model from this plasmid's Addgene catalogue record and pLannotate feature annotations shown in this document.]
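Description:
pAW188 is a 4,728 bp bacterial expression plasmid built on the pCDF1b backbone for co-producing untagged E. coli Cas1 carrying an R131A substitution together with E. coli Cas2. It replicates from the CloDF13 (CDF) origin, which is listed as low copy and is compatible with other common origins, so it can be maintained alongside additional plasmids in the same cell. Selection is through the aadA aminoglycoside adenylyltransferase gene (SmR), driven by the bla promoter and conferring streptomycin/spectinomycin resistance. A lacI gene with its own promoter supplies lac repressor from the plasmid.

The expression cassette is a T7lac arrangement: a T7 promoter, which spans the numbering origin of the sequence record, is followed by a lac operator and the strong ribosome binding site from phage T7 gene 10. The cas1 (ygbT) and cas2 (ygbF) coding sequences then follow in tandem on the same strand, separated by only a short gap, and no second promoter is annotated between them, which suggests both are transcribed as one message ending at the T7 terminator. Transcription therefore requires a host that provides T7 RNA polymerase and is inducible with IPTG. The S-Tag and SET1 fragments annotated downstream of cas2 appear to be backbone remnants, consistent with the proteins being described as untagged, and the short TcR fragments are likewise probably vestigial matches.

Cas1 and Cas2 form the CRISPR integration complex that acquires new spacers. The plasmid was deposited in connection with structural work on that complex, presumably to make a mutant version for comparison with wild type. The record does not state the functional consequence of R131A.
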