Addgene plasmid #113178: pAW188
Purpose: E. coli expression vector for untagged E. coli Cas1 R131A + Cas2
Depositing lab: Jennifer Doudna. Depositing organization: University of California, Berkeley. Publication: Structures of the CRISPR genome integration complex. Wright AV, Liu JJ, Knott GJ, Doxzen KW, Nogales E, Doudna JA. Science. 2017 Sep 15;357(6356):1113-1118. doi: 10.1126/science.aao0679. Epub 2017 Jul 20. PubMed 28729350.
Backbone
  Vector backbone: pCDF1b
  Backbone size w/o insert (bp): 4000
  Total vector size (bp): 4728
  Vector type: Bacterial Expression
Growth in bacteria
  Bacterial resistance: Streptomycin, 50 μg/mL
  Growth temperature: 37°C
  Growth strain: DH5alpha
  Copy number: Low Copy
Gene/Insert 1
  Gene/Insert name: Cas1
  Species: E. coli
  Insert size (bp): 924
  Mutation: R131A
Gene/Insert 2
  Gene/Insert name: Cas2
  Species: E. coli
  Insert size (bp): 285
Terms and licenses: Academic/Nonprofit Terms; Industry Terms: Not Available to Industry
How to cite: pAW188 was a gift from Jennifer Doudna (Addgene plasmid # 113178 ; http://n2t.net/addgene:113178 ; RRID:Addgene_113178)
